Addgene plasmid #198502: Lenti-guide-puro mNudcd3 - 2
Purpose: lentiviral stable expression of mNudcd3 gRNA 2
Depositing lab: Suzanne Pfeffer. Depositing organization: Stanford University. Publication: Genome-wide screen reveals Rab12 GTPase as a critical activator of Parkinson's disease-linked LRRK2 kinase. Dhekne HS, Tonelli F, Yeshaw WM, Chiang CY, Limouse C, Jaimon E, Purlyte E, Alessi DR, Pfeffer SR. Elife. 2023 Oct 24;12:e87098. doi: 10.7554/eLife.87098. PubMed 37874635.
Backbone
  Vector backbone: lenti-guide puro
  Vector type: Mammalian Expression, Lentiviral
  Selectable markers: Puromycin
Growth in bacteria
  Bacterial resistance: Ampicillin, 100 μg/mL
  Growth temperature: 37°C
  Growth strain: NEB Stable
  Copy number: High Copy
Gene/Insert
  Gene/Insert name: mNudcd3
  gRNA/shRNA sequence: GCAAGACTACACCGACCTGG
  Species: M. musculus (mouse)
  Insert size (bp): 20
  Entrez Gene: Nudcd3 (a.k.a. AI427847, BC024322, KIAA1068, mKIAA1068, RP23-28G13.2, RP23-198N14.1)
  Promoter: U6
  Cloning method: Restriction Enzyme; 5′ cloning site Unknown (unknown if destroyed); 3′ cloning site Unknown (unknown if destroyed)
  Sequencing primers: 5′ gcctatttcccatgattccttc
Terms and licenses: Academic/Nonprofit Terms; Industry Terms: Not Available to Industry
Depositor comments: Please visit https://www.biorxiv.org/content/10.1101/2023.02.17.529028v1 for bioRxiv preprint.
How to cite: Lenti-guide-puro mNudcd3 - 2 was a gift from Suzanne Pfeffer (Addgene plasmid # 198502 ; http://n2t.net/addgene:198502 ; RRID:Addgene_198502)
