[The description below was written by a language model from this plasmid's Addgene catalogue record and pLannotate feature annotations shown in this document.]
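Description:
Lenti-guide-puro mNudcd3 - 2 is a third-generation-style, self-inactivating lentiviral transfer plasmid (8,323 nt) built on the lenti-guide puro backbone. It delivers a single CRISPR guide RNA against mouse Nudcd3 into mammalian cells. In bacteria it is maintained at high copy through a ColE1/pUC-type origin and selected with ampicillin via the β-lactamase gene. An f1 origin, lac regulatory remnants and T7/T3 promoters are carried over from the cloning backbone. The viral portion begins with an RSV promoter fused to a truncated HIV-1 5' LTR, which makes genomic RNA transcription in packaging cells independent of Tat. This is followed by the Ψ packaging signal with an adjoining gag fragment, the Rev response element for nuclear export of the unspliced genome, and a cPPT/CTS element. The 3' LTR carries a ΔU3 deletion, which inactivates the LTR promoter after integration, and an SV40 polyadenylation signal and SV40 origin lie downstream of it.

The payload consists of two expression units. A human U6 RNA polymerase III promoter drives the 20-nt mNudcd3 spacer, which sits in the gap between the annotated promoter and the Streptococcus pyogenes Cas9 gRNA scaffold, to produce a complete sgRNA. A separate EF-1α promoter with its intron A expresses puromycin N-acetyltransferase, and a WPRE follows to enhance transcript expression, so that transduced cells can be selected with puromycin. No Cas9 is annotated on the plasmid, so the nuclease must be supplied separately, for example by a Cas9-expressing cell line. The stated purpose is stable lentiviral expression of this second Nudcd3 guide. The associated study was a genome-wide screen for regulators of the Parkinson's disease-linked kinase LRRK2, which suggests use in targeted disruption of Nudcd3 in mouse cells.
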