Features (pLannotate 1.2.2; 29 found; start..end, strand, type, name):
      3..158     +  CDS            env (fragment): ENV_HV1H2 - Experimental evidence at protein level: Swiss-Prot protein existence level 1. [Transmembrane protein gp41]: Acts as a class I viral fusion protein. Under the current model, the protein has at least 3 conformational states: pre-fusion native state, pre-hairpin intermediate state, and post-fusion hairpin state. During fusion of viral and target intracellular membranes, the coiled coil regions (heptad repeats) assume a trimer-of-hairpins structure, positioning the fusion peptide in close proximity to the C-terminal region of the ectodomain. The formation of this structure appears to d
    162..402     +  promoter       U6 promoter: RNA polymerase III promoter for human U6 snRNA
    432..507     +  misc_RNA       gRNA scaffold: guide RNA scaffold for the Streptococcus pyogenes CRISPR/Cas9 system
    563..680     +  misc_feature   cPPT/CTS: central polypurine tract and central termination sequence of HIV-1
    746..812     +  CDS            small t antigen (fragment): SV40 (simian virus 40) small t antigen
    838..1049    +  promoter       EF-1α core promoter: core promoter for human elongation factor EF-1α
   1050..1988    +  intron         EF-1α intron A: intron upstream of the start codon of human EF-1α
   2010..2609    +  CDS            PuroR (fragment): puromycin N-acetyltransferase; pac from Streptomyces; confers resistance to puromycin
   2625..3213    +  misc_feature   WPRE: woodchuck hepatitis virus posttranscriptional regulatory element
   3264..3283    +  misc_feature   cPPT/CTS (fragment): central polypurine tract and central termination sequence of HIV-1
   3285..3518    +  LTR            3' LTR (ΔU3): self-inactivating 3' long terminal repeat (LTR) from HIV-1
   3596..3717    +  polyA_signal   SV40 poly(A) signal: SV40 polyadenylation signal
   3757..3892    +  rep_origin     SV40 ori: SV40 origin of replication
   3913..3931    -  promoter       T7 promoter: promoter for bacteriophage T7 RNA polymerase
   3939..4094    +  CDS            lacZα (fragment): LacZα fragment of β-galactosidase; lacZ fragment
   4099..4527    +  rep_origin     f1 ori (sequence partly withheld): f1 bacteriophage origin of replication; arrow indicates direction of (+) strand synthesis
   4580..4684    +  promoter       AmpR promoter: bla
   4685..5545    +  CDS            AmpR: β-lactamase; bla; confers resistance to ampicillin, carbenicillin, and related antibiotics
   5716..6304    +  rep_origin     ori: high-copy-number ColE1/pMB1/pBR322/pUC origin of replication
   6487..6579    +  CDS            lacI (fragment): lac repressor; lacI; The lac repressor binds to the lac operator to inhibit transcription in E. coli. This inhibition can be relieved by adding lactose or isopropyl-β-D-thiogalactopyranoside (IPTG).
   6592..6613    +  protein_bind   CAP binding site: CAP binding activates transcription in the presence of cAMP. E. coli catabolite activator protein
   6628..6658    +  promoter       lac promoter: promoter for the E. coli lac operon
   6666..6682    +  protein_bind   lac operator: The lac repressor binds to the lac operator to inhibit transcription in E. coli. This inhibition can be relieved by adding lactose or isopropyl-β-D-thiogalactopyranoside (IPTG). lac repressor encoded by lacI
   6727..6745    +  promoter       T3 promoter: promoter for bacteriophage T3 RNA polymerase
   6773..6999    +  promoter       RSV promoter: Rous sarcoma virus enhancer/promoter
   7000..7180    +  LTR            5' LTR (truncated): truncated 5' long terminal repeat (LTR) from HIV-1
   7227..7352    +  misc_feature   HIV-1 Ψ: packaging signal of human immunodeficiency virus type 1
   7336..7699    +  CDS            HIV-1 gag (fragment): gag protein from human immunodeficiency virus 1; gag
   7845..8078    +  misc_feature   RRE: The Rev response element (RRE) of HIV-1 allows for Rev-dependent mRNA export from the nucleus to the cytoplasm.
>Addgene plasmid #198502 | Lenti-guide-puro mNudcd3 - 2 | addgene full sequence | sequence record 390758 | Addgene NGS Result
TAACAAATTGGCTGTGGTATATAAAATTATTCATAATGATAGTAGGAGGCTTGGTAGGTTTAAGAATAGT
TTTTGCTGTACTTTCTATAGTGAATAGAGTTAGGCAGGGATATTCACCATTATCGTTTCAGACCCACCTC
CCAACCCCGAGGGGACCCAGAGAGGGCCTATTTCCCATGATTCCTTCATATTTGCATATACGATACAAGG
CTGTTAGAGAGATAATTAGAATTAATTTGACTGTAAACACAAAGATATTAGTACAAAATACGTGACGTAG
AAAGTAATAATTTCTTGGGTAGTTTGCAGTTTTAAAATTATGTTTTAAAATGGACTATCATATGCTTACC
GTAACTTGAAAGTATTTCGATTTCTTGGCTTTATATATCTTGTGGAAAGGACGAAACACCGGCAAGACTA
CACCGACCTGGGTTTTAGAGCTAGAAATAGCAAGTTAAAATAAGGCTAGTCCGTTATCAACTTGAAAAAG
TGGCACCGAGTCGGTGCTTTTTTAAGCTTGGCGTAACTAGATCTTGAGACAAATGGCAGTATTCATCCAC
AATTTTAAAAGAAAAGGGGGGATTGGGGGGTACAGTGCAGGGGAAAGAATAGTAGACATAATAGCAACAG
ACATACAAACTAAAGAATTACAAAAACAAATTACAAAAATTCAAAATTTTCGGGTTTATTACAGGGACAG
CAGAGATCCACTTTGGCGCCGGCTCGAGGGGGCCCGGGTGCAAAGATGGATAAAGTTTTAAACAGAGAGG
AATCTTTGCAGCTAATGGACCTTCTAGGTCTTGAAAGGAGTGGGAATTGGCTCCGGTGCCCGTCAGTGGG
CAGAGCGCACATCGCCCACAGTCCCCGAGAAGTTGGGGGGAGGGGTCGGCAATTGATCCGGTGCCTAGAG
AAGGTGGCGCGGGGTAAACTGGGAAAGTGATGTCGTGTACTGGCTCCGCCTTTTTCCCGAGGGTGGGGGA
GAACCGTATATAAGTGCAGTAGTCGCCGTGAACGTTCTTTTTCGCAACGGGTTTGCCGCCAGAACACAGG
TAAGTGCCGTGTGTGGTTCCCGCGGGCCTGGCCTCTTTACGGGTTATGGCCCTTGCGTGCCTTGAATTAC
TTCCACCTGGCTGCAGTACGTGATTCTTGATCCCGAGCTTCGGGTTGGAAGTGGGTGGGAGAGTTCGAGG
CCTTGCGCTTAAGGAGCCCCTTCGCCTCGTGCTTGAGTTGAGGCCTGGCCTGGGCGCTGGGGCCGCCGCG
TGCGAATCTGGTGGCACCTTCGCGCCTGTCTCGCTGCTTTCGATAAGTCTCTAGCCATTTAAAATTTTTG
ATGACCTGCTGCGACGCTTTTTTTCTGGCAAGATAGTCTTGTAAATGCGGGCCAAGATCTGCACACTGGT
ATTTCGGTTTTTGGGGCCGCGGGCGGCGACGGGGCCCGTGCGTCCCAGCGCACATGTTCGGCGAGGCGGG
GCCTGCGAGCGCGGCCACCGAGAATCGGACGGGGGTAGTCTCAAGCTGGCCGGCCTGCTCTGGTGCCTGG
CCTCGCGCCGCCGTGTATCGCCCCGCCCTGGGCGGCAAGGCTGGCCCGGTCGGCACCAGTTGCGTGAGCG
GAAAGATGGCCGCTTCCCGGCCCTGCTGCAGGGAGCTCAAAATGGAGGACGCGGCGCTCGGGAGAGCGGG
CGGGTGAGTCACCCACACAAAGGAAAAGGGCCTTTCCGTCCTCAGCCGTCGCTTCATGTGACTCCACGGA
GTACCGGGCGCCGTCCAGGCACCTCGATTAGTTCTCGAGCTTTTGGAGTACGTCGTCTTTAGGTTGGGGG
GAGGGGTTTTATGCGATGGAGTTTCCCCACACTGAGTGGGTGGAGACTGAAGTTAGGCCAGCTTGGCACT
TGATGTAATTCTCCTTGGAATTTGCCCTTTTTGAGTTTGGATCTTGGTTCATTCTCAAGCCTCAGACAGT
GGTTCAAAGTTTTTTTCTTCCATTTCAGGTGTCGTGACGTACGGCCACCATGACCGAGTACAAGCCCACG
GTGCGCCTCGCCACCCGCGACGACGTCCCCAGGGCCGTACGCACCCTCGCCGCCGCGTTCGCCGACTACC
CCGCCACGCGCCACACCGTCGATCCGGACCGCCACATCGAGCGGGTCACCGAGCTGCAAGAACTCTTCCT
CACGCGCGTCGGGCTCGACATCGGCAAGGTGTGGGTCGCGGACGACGGCGCCGCCGTGGCGGTCTGGACC
ACGCCGGAGAGCGTCGAAGCGGGGGCGGTGTTCGCCGAGATCGGCCCGCGCATGGCCGAGTTGAGCGGTT
CCCGGCTGGCCGCGCAGCAACAGATGGAAGGCCTCCTGGCGCCGCACCGGCCCAAGGAGCCCGCGTGGTT
CCTGGCCACCGTCGGAGTCTCGCCCGACCACCAGGGCAAGGGTCTGGGCAGCGCCGTCGTGCTCCCCGGA
GTGGAGGCGGCCGAGCGCGCCGGGGTGCCCGCCTTCCTGGAGACCTCCGCGCCCCGCAACCTCCCCTTCT
ACGAGCGGCTCGGCTTCACCGTCACCGCCGACGTCGAGGTGCCCGAAGGACCGCGCACCTGGTGCATGAC
CCGCAAGCCCGGTGCCTGAACGCGTTAAGTCGACAATCAACCTCTGGATTACAAAATTTGTGAAAGATTG
ACTGGTATTCTTAACTATGTTGCTCCTTTTACGCTATGTGGATACGCTGCTTTAATGCCTTTGTATCATG
CTATTGCTTCCCGTATGGCTTTCATTTTCTCCTCCTTGTATAAATCCTGGTTGCTGTCTCTTTATGAGGA
GTTGTGGCCCGTTGTCAGGCAACGTGGCGTGGTGTGCACTGTGTTTGCTGACGCAACCCCCACTGGTTGG
GGCATTGCCACCACCTGTCAGCTCCTTTCCGGGACTTTCGCTTTCCCCCTCCCTATTGCCACGGCGGAAC
TCATCGCCGCCTGCCTTGCCCGCTGCTGGACAGGGGCTCGGCTGTTGGGCACTGACAATTCCGTGGTGTT
GTCGGGGAAATCATCGTCCTTTCCTTGGCTGCTCGCCTGTGTTGCCACCTGGATTCTGCGCGGGACGTCC
TTCTGCTACGTCCCTTCGGCCCTCAATCCAGCGGACCTTCCTTCCCGCGGCCTGCTGCCGGCTCTGCGGC
CTCTTCCGCGTCTTCGCCTTCGCCCTCAGACGAGTCGGATCTCCCTTTGGGCCGCCTCCCCGCGTCGACT
TTAAGACCAATGACTTACAAGGCAGCTGTAGATCTTAGCCACTTTTTAAAAGAAAAGGGGGGACTGGAAG
GGCTAATTCACTCCCAACGAAGACAAGATCTGCTTTTTGCTTGTACTGGGTCTCTCTGGTTAGACCAGAT
CTGAGCCTGGGAGCTCTCTGGCTAACTAGGGAACCCACTGCTTAAGCCTCAATAAAGCTTGCCTTGAGTG
CTTCAAGTAGTGTGTGCCCGTCTGTTGTGTGACTCTGGTAACTAGAGATCCCTCAGACCCTTTTAGTCAG
TGTGGAAAATCTCTAGCAGTACGTATAGTAGTTCATGTCATCTTATTATTCAGTATTTATAACTTGCAAA
GAAATGAATATCAGAGAGTGAGAGGAACTTGTTTATTGCAGCTTATAATGGTTACAAATAAAGCAATAGC
ATCACAAATTTCACAAATAAAGCATTTTTTTCACTGCATTCTAGTTGTGGTTTGTCCAAACTCATCAATG
TATCTTATCATGTCTGGCTCTAGCTATCCCGCCCCTAACTCCGCCCATCCCGCCCCTAACTCCGCCCAGT
TCCGCCCATTCTCCGCCCCATGGCTGACTAATTTTTTTTATTTATGCAGAGGCCGAGGCCGCCTCGGCCT
CTGAGCTATTCCAGAAGTAGTGAGGAGGCTTTTTTGGAGGCCTAGGGACGTACCCAATTCGCCCTATAGT
GAGTCGTATTACGCGCGCTCACTGGCCGTCGTTTTACAACGTCGTGACTGGGAAAACCCTGGCGTTACCC
AACTTAATCGCCTTGCAGCACATCCCCCTTTCGCCAGCTGGCGTAATAGCGAAGAGGCCCGCACCGATCG
CCCTTCCCAACAGTTGCGCAGCCTGAATGGCGAATGGG
[124 nt withheld, positions 4099-4222]
C
[91 nt withheld, positions 4224-4314]
A
[49 nt withheld, positions 4316-4364]
CCTTTGACGTTGGAGTCCACGTTCTTT
[37 nt withheld, positions 4392-4428]
ACCCTATCTCGGTCTATTCTTTTGATTTATAAGGGATTTTGCCGATTTCGGCCTATTGGTTAAAAAATGA
GCTGATTTAACAAAAATTTAACGCGAATTTTAACAAAATATTAACGCTTACAATTTAGGTGGCACTTTTC
GGGGAAATGTGCGCGGAACCCCTATTTGTTTATTTTTCTAAATACATTCAAATATGTATCCGCTCATGAG
ACAATAACCCTGATAAATGCTTCAATAATATTGAAAAAGGAAGAGTATGAGTATTCAACATTTCCGTGTC
GCCCTTATTCCCTTTTTTGCGGCATTTTGCCTTCCTGTTTTTGCTCACCCAGAAACGCTGGTGAAAGTAA
AAGATGCTGAAGATCAGTTGGGTGCACGAGTGGGTTACATCGAACTGGATCTCAACAGCGGTAAGATCCT
TGAGAGTTTTCGCCCCGAAGAACGTTTTCCAATGATGAGCACTTTTAAAGTTCTGCTATGTGGCGCGGTA
TTATCCCGTATTGACGCCGGGCAAGAGCAACTCGGTCGCCGCATACACTATTCTCAGAATGACTTGGTTG
AGTACTCACCAGTCACAGAAAAGCATCTTACGGATGGCATGACAGTAAGAGAATTATGCAGTGCTGCCAT
AACCATGAGTGATAACACTGCGGCCAACTTACTTCTGACAACGATCGGAGGACCGAAGGAGCTAACCGCT
TTTTTGCACAACATGGGGGATCATGTAACTCGCCTTGATCGTTGGGAACCGGAGCTGAATGAAGCCATAC
CAAACGACGAGCGTGACACCACGATGCCTGTAGCAATGGCAACAACGTTGCGCAAACTATTAACTGGCGA
ACTACTTACTCTAGCTTCCCGGCAACAATTAATAGACTGGATGGAGGCGGATAAAGTTGCAGGACCACTT
CTGCGCTCGGCCCTTCCGGCTGGCTGGTTTATTGCTGATAAATCTGGAGCCGGTGAGCGTGGGTCTCGCG
GTATCATTGCAGCACTGGGGCCAGATGGTAAGCCCTCCCGTATCGTAGTTATCTACACGACGGGGAGTCA
GGCAACTATGGATGAACGAAATAGACAGATCGCTGAGATAGGTGCCTCACTGATTAAGCATTGGTAACTG
TCAGACCAAGTTTACTCATATATACTTTAGATTGATTTAAAACTTCATTTTTAATTTAAAAGGATCTAGG
TGAAGATCCTTTTTGATAATCTCATGACCAAAATCCCTTAACGTGAGTTTTCGTTCCACTGAGCGTCAGA
CCCCGTAGAAAAGATCAAAGGATCTTCTTGAGATCCTTTTTTTCTGCGCGTAATCTGCTGCTTGCAAACA
AAAAAACCACCGCTACCAGCGGTGGTTTGTTTGCCGGATCAAGAGCTACCAACTCTTTTTCCGAAGGTAA
CTGGCTTCAGCAGAGCGCAGATACCAAATACTGTTCTTCTAGTGTAGCCGTAGTTAGGCCACCACTTCAA
GAACTCTGTAGCACCGCCTACATACCTCGCTCTGCTAATCCTGTTACCAGTGGCTGCTGCCAGTGGCGAT
AAGTCGTGTCTTACCGGGTTGGACTCAAGACGATAGTTACCGGATAAGGCGCAGCGGTCGGGCTGAACGG
GGGGTTCGTGCACACAGCCCAGCTTGGAGCGAACGACCTACACCGAACTGAGATACCTACAGCGTGAGCT
ATGAGAAAGCGCCACGCTTCCCGAAGGGAGAAAGGCGGACAGGTATCCGGTAAGCGGCAGGGTCGGAACA
GGAGAGCGCACGAGGGAGCTTCCAGGGGGAAACGCCTGGTATCTTTATAGTCCTGTCGGGTTTCGCCACC
TCTGACTTGAGCGTCGATTTTTGTGATGCTCGTCAGGGGGGCGGAGCCTATGGAAAAACGCCAGCAACGC
GGCCTTTTTACGGTTCCTGGCCTTTTGCTGGCCTTTTGCTCACATGTTCTTTCCTGCGTTATCCCCTGAT
TCTGTGGATAACCGTATTACCGCCTTTGAGTGAGCTGATACCGCTCGCCGCAGCCGAACGACCGAGCGCA
GCGAGTCAGTGAGCGAGGAAGCGGAAGAGCGCCCAATACGCAAACCGCCTCTCCCCGCGCGTTGGCCGAT
TCATTAATGCAGCTGGCACGACAGGTTTCCCGACTGGAAAGCGGGCAGTGAGCGCAACGCAATTAATGTG
AGTTAGCTCACTCATTAGGCACCCCAGGCTTTACACTTTATGCTTCCGGCTCGTATGTTGTGTGGAATTG
TGAGCGGATAACAATTTCACACAGGAAACAGCTATGACCATGATTACGCCAAGCGCGCAATTAACCCTCA
CTAAAGGGAACAAAAGCTGGAGCTGCAAGCTTAATGTAGTCTTATGCAATACTCTTGTAGTCTTGCAACA
TGGTAACGATGAGTTAGCAACATGCCTTACAAGGAGAGAAAAAGCACCGTGCATGCCGATTGGTGGAAGT
AAGGTGGTACGATCGTGCCTTATTAGGAAGGCAACAGACGGGTCTGACATGGATTGGACGAACCACTGAA
TTGCCGCATTGCAGAGATATTGTATTTAAGTGCCTAGCTCGATACATAAACGGGTCTCTCTGGTTAGACC
AGATCTGAGCCTGGGAGCTCTCTGGCTAACTAGGGAACCCACTGCTTAAGCCTCAATAAAGCTTGCCTTG
AGTGCTTCAAGTAGTGTGTGCCCGTCTGTTGTGTGACTCTGGTAACTAGAGATCCCTCAGACCCTTTTAG
TCAGTGTGGAAAATCTCTAGCAGTGGCGCCCGAACAGGGACTTGAAAGCGAAAGGGAAACCAGAGGAGCT
CTCTCGACGCAGGACTCGGCTTGCTGAAGCGCGCACGGCAAGAGGCGAGGGGCGGCGACTGGTGAGTACG
CCAAAAATTTTGACTAGCGGAGGCTAGAAGGAGAGAGATGGGTGCGAGAGCGTCAGTATTAAGCGGGGGA
GAATTAGATCGCGATGGGAAAAAATTCGGTTAAGGCCAGGGGGAAAGAAAAAATATAAATTAAAACATAT
AGTATGGGCAAGCAGGGAGCTAGAACGATTCGCAGTTAATCCTGGCCTGTTAGAAACATCAGAAGGCTGT
AGACAAATACTGGGACAGCTACAACCATCCCTTCAGACAGGATCAGAAGAACTTAGATCATTATATAATA
CAGTAGCAACCCTCTATTGTGTGCATCAAAGGATAGAGATAAAAGACACCAAGGAAGCTTTAGACAAGAT
AGAGGAAGAGCAAAACAAAAGTAAGACCACCGCACAGCAAGCGGCCGCTGATCTTCAGACCTGGAGGAGG
AGATATGAGGGACAATTGGAGAAGTGAATTATATAAATATAAAGTAGTAAAAATTGAACCATTAGGAGTA
GCACCCACCAAGGCAAAGAGAAGAGTGGTGCAGAGAGAAAAAAGAGCAGTGGGAATAGGAGCTTTGTTCC
TTGGGTTCTTGGGAGCAGCAGGAAGCACTATGGGCGCAGCGTCAATGACGCTGACGGTACAGGCCAGACA
ATTATTGTCTGGTATAGTGCAGCAGCAGAACAATTTGCTGAGGGCTATTGAGGCGCAACAGCATCTGTTG
CAACTCACAGTCTGGGGCATCAAGCAGCTCCAGGCAAGAATCCTGGCTGTGGAAAGATACCTAAAGGATC
AACAGCTCCTGGGGATTTGGGGTTGCTCTGGAAAACTCATTTGCACCACTGCTGTGCCTTGGAATGCTAG
TTGGAGTAATAAATCTCTGGAACAGATTTGGAATCACACGACCTGGATGGAGTGGGACAGAGAAATTAAC
AATTACACAAGCTTAATACACTCCTTAATTGAAGAATCGCAAAACCAGCAAGAAAAGAATGAACAAGAAT
TATTGGAATTAGATAAATGGGCAAGTTTGTGGAATTGGTTTAACA
